>Addgene plasmid #237654 | pRK5_msfGFP-HMGB1-Shuffled 6 | addgene full sequence | sequence record 471718 | Addgene NGS Result
TTCGAGCTCGCCCGACATTGATTATTGACTAGTTATTAATAGTAATCAATTACGGGGTCATTAGTTCATA
GCCCATATATGGAGTTCCGCGTTACATAACTTACGGTAAATGGCCCGCCTGGCTGACCGCCCAACGACCC
CCGCCCATTGACGTCAATAATGACGTATGTTCCCATAGTAACGCCAATAGGGACTTTCCATTGACGTCAA
TGGGTGGAGTATTTACGGTAAACTGCCCACTTGGCAGTACATCAAGTGTATCATATGCCAAGTACGCCCC
CTATTGACGTCAATGACGGTAAATGGCCCGCCTGGCATTATGCCCAGTACATGACCTTATGGGACTTTCC
TACTTGGCAGTACATCTACGTATTAGTCATCGCTATTACCATGGTGATGCGGTTTTGGCAGTACATCAAT
GGGCGTGGATAGCGGTTTGACTCACGGGGATTTCCAAGTCTCCACCCCATTGACGTCAATGGGAGTTTGT
TTTGGCACCAAAATCAACGGGACTTTCCAAAATGTCGTAACAACTCCGCCCCATTGACGCAAATGGGCGG
TAGGCGTGTACGGTGGGAGGTCTATATAAGCAGAGCTCGTTTAGTGAACCGTCAGATCGCCTGGAGACGC
CATCCACGCTGTTTTGACCTCCATAGAAGACACCGGGACCGATCCAGCCTCCGCGGCCGGGAACGGTGCA
TTGGAACGCGGATTCCCCGTGCCAAGAGTGACGTAAGTACCGCCTATAGAGTCTATAGGCCCACCCCCTT
GGCTTCGTTAGAACGCGGCTACAATTAATACATAACCTTATGTATCATACACATACGATTTAGGTGACAC
TATAGAATAACATCCACTTTGCCTTTCTCTCCACAGGTGTCCACTCCCAGGTCCAACTGCACCTCGGTTC
TATCGATTGAATTCGTACCGGTGCCACCATGGTGAGCAAGGGCGAGGAGCTGTTCACCGGGGTGGTGCCC
ATCCTGGTCGAGCTGGACGGCGACGTAAACGGCCACAAGTTCAGCGTGCGCGGCGAGGGCGAGGGCGATG
CCACCAACGGCAAGCTGACCCTGAAGTTCATCTGCACCACCGGCAAGCTGCCCGTGCCCTGGCCCACCCT
CGTGACCACCCTGACCTACGGCGTGCAGTGCTTCAGCCGCTACCCCGACCACATGAAGCAGCACGACTTC
TTCAAGTCCGCCATGCCCGAAGGCTACGTCCAGGAGCGCACCATCTCCTTCAAGGACGACGGCACCTACA
AGACCCGCGCCGAGGTGAAGTTCGAGGGCGACACCCTGGTGAACCGCATCGAGCTGAAGGGCATCGACTT
CAAGGAGGACGGCAACATCCTGGGGCACAAGCTGGAGTACAACTTCAACAGCCACAACGTCTATATCACG
GCCGACAAGCAGAAGAACGGCATCAAGGCGAACTTCAAGATCCGCCACAACGTCGAGGACGGCAGCGTGC
AGCTCGCCGACCACTACCAGCAGAACACCCCCATCGGCGACGGCCCCGTGCTGCTGCCCGACAACCACTA
CCTGAGCACCCAGTCCAAGCTGAGCAAAGACCCCAACGAGAAGCGCGATCACATGGTCCTGCTGGAGTTC
GTGACCGCCGCCGGGATCACTCTCGGCATGGACGAGCTGTACACGGCGATGGGCAAAGGAGATCCTAAGA
AGCCGAGAGGCAAAATGTCATCATATGCATTTTTTGTGCAAACTTGTCGGGAGGAGCATAAGAAGAAGCA
CCCAGATGCTTCAGTCAACTTCTCAGAGTTTTCTAAGAAGTGCTCAGAGAGGTGGAAGACCATGTCTGCT
AAAGAGAAAGGAAAATTTGAAGATATGGCAAAAGCGGACAAGGCCCGTTATGAAAGAGAAATGAAAACCT
ATATCCCTCCCAAAGGGGAGACAAAAAAGAAGTTCAAGGATCCCAATGCACCCAAGAGGCCTCCTTCGGC
CTTCTTCCTCTTCTGCTCTGAGTATCGCCCAAAAATCAAAGGAGAACATCCTGGCCTGTCCATTGGTGAT
GTTGCGAAGAAACTGGGAGAGATGTGGAATAACACTGCTGCAGATGACAAGCAGCCTTATGAAAAGAAGG
CTGCGAAGCTGAAGGAAAAATATGAAAAGGATATTGCTGCATATCGAGCTAAAGGAAAGCCTGATGCAGC
AAAAAAGGGAGTTGTCAAGGCTGAAAAAAGCAAGAAAAGGAAGAGGAGGAAGATGAGGAAGATGAAGAGG
ATGAGGAGGAGGAGGAAGATGAAGAAGATGAAGATGAAGAAGAAGATGATGATGATGAATAAGTTGGTTT
TCTTCTTCCTAGCGCAGTCCTGTCTATAATCTAGAGTCGACCTGCAGAAGCTTGGCCGCCATGGCCCAAC
TTGTTTATTGCAGCTTATAATGGTTACAAATAAAGCAATAGCATCACAAATTTCACAAATAAAGCATTTT
TTTCACTGCATTCTAGTTGTGGTTTGTCCAAACTCATCAATGTATCTTATCATGTCTGGATCGGGAATTA
ATTCGGCGCAGCACCATGGCCTGAAATAACCTCTGAAAGAGGAACTTGGTTAGGTACCTTCTGAGGCGGA
AAGAACCAGCTGTGGAATGTGTGTCAGTTAGGGTGTGGAAAGTCCCCAGGCTCCCCAGCAGGCAGAAGTA
TGCAAAGCATGCATCTCAATTAGTCAGCAACCAGGTGTGGAAAGTCCCCAGGCTCCCCAGCAGGCAGAAG
TATGCAAAGCATGCATCTCAATTAGTCAGCAACCATAGTCCCGCCCCTAACTCCGCCCATCCCGCCCCTA
ACTCCGCCCAGTTCCGCCCATTCTCCGCCCCATGGCTGACTAATTTTTTTTATTTATGCAGAGGCCGAGG
CCGCCTCGGCCTCTGAGCTATTCCAGAAGTAGTGAGGAGGCTTTTTTGGAGGCCTAGGCTTTTGCAAAAA
GCTGTTAACAGCTTGGCACTGGCCGTCGTTTTACAACGTCGTGACTGGGAAAACCCTGGCGTTACCCAAC
TTAATCGCCTTGCAGCACATCCCCCTTTCGCCAGCTGGCGTAATAGCGAAGAGGCCCGCACCGATCGCCC
TTCCCAACAGTTGCGCAGCCTGAATGGCGAATGGCGCCTGATGCGGTATTTTCTCCTTACGCATCTGTGC
GGTATTTCACACCGCATA
[142 nt withheld, positions 3169-3310]
C
[141 nt withheld, positions 3312-3452]
CCTTTGACGTTGGAGTCCACGTTCTTT
[37 nt withheld, positions 3480-3516]
ACCCTATCTCGGGCTATTCTTTTGATTTATAAGGGATTTTGCCGATTTCGGCCTATTGGTTAAAAAATGA
GCTGATTTAACAAAAATTTAACGCGAATTTTAACAAAATATTAACGTTTACAATTTTATGGTGCACTCTC
AGTACAATCTGCTCTGATGCCGCATAGTTAAGCCAGCCCCGACACCCGCCAACACCCGCTGACGCGCCCT
GACGGGCTTGTCTGCTCCCGGCATCCGCTTACAGACAAGCTGTGACCGTCTCCGGGAGCTGCATGTGTCA
GAGGTTTTCACCGTCATCACCGAAACGCGCGAGACGAAAGGGCCTCGTGATACGCCTATTTTTATAGGTT
AATGTCATGATAATAATGGTTTCTTAGACGTCAGGTGGCACTTTTCGGGGAAATGTGCGCGGAACCCCTA
TTTGTTTATTTTTCTAAATACATTCAAATATGTATCCGCTCATGAGACAATAACCCTGATAAATGCTTCA
ATAATATTGAAAAAGGAAGAGTATGAGTATTCAACATTTCCGTGTCGCCCTTATTCCCTTTTTTGCGGCA
TTTTGCCTTCCTGTTTTTGCTCACCCAGAAACGCTGGTGAAAGTAAAAGATGCTGAAGATCAGTTGGGTG
CACGAGTGGGTTACATCGAACTGGATCTCAACAGCGGTAAGATCCTTGAGAGTTTTCGCCCCGAAGAACG
TTTTCCAATGATGAGCACTTTTAAAGTTCTGCTATGTGGCGCGGTATTATCCCGTATTGACGCCGGGCAA
GAGCAACTCGGTCGCCGCATACACTATTCTCAGAATGACTTGGTTGAGTACTCACCAGTCACAGAAAAGC
ATCTTACGGATGGCATGACAGTAAGAGAATTATGCAGTGCTGCCATAACCATGAGTGATAACACTGCGGC
CAACTTACTTCTGACAACGATCGGAGGACCGAAGGAGCTAACCGCTTTTTTGCACAACATGGGGGATCAT
GTAACTCGCCTTGATCGTTGGGAACCGGAGCTGAATGAAGCCATACCAAACGACGAGCGTGACACCACGA
TGCCTGTAGCAATGGCAACAACGTTGCGCAAACTATTAACTGGCGAACTACTTACTCTAGCTTCCCGGCA
ACAATTAATAGACTGGATGGAGGCGGATAAAGTTGCAGGACCACTTCTGCGCTCGGCCCTTCCGGCTGGC
TGGTTTATTGCTGATAAATCTGGAGCCGGTGAGCGTGGGTCTCGCGGTATCATTGCAGCACTGGGGCCAG
ATGGTAAGCCCTCCCGTATCGTAGTTATCTACACGACGGGGAGTCAGGCAACTATGGATGAACGAAATAG
ACAGATCGCTGAGATAGGTGCCTCACTGATTAAGCATTGGTAACTGTCAGACCAAGTTTACTCATATATA
CTTTAGATTGATTTAAAACTTCATTTTTAATTTAAAAGGATCTAGGTGAAGATCCTTTTTGATAATCTCA
TGACCAAAATCCCTTAACGTGAGTTTTCGTTCCACTGAGCGTCAGACCCCGTAGAAAAGATCAAAGGATC
TTCTTGAGATCCTTTTTTTCTGCGCGTAATCTGCTGCTTGCAAACAAAAAAACCACCGCTACCAGCGGTG
GTTTGTTTGCCGGATCAAGAGCTACCAACTCTTTTTCCGAAGGTAACTGGCTTCAGCAGAGCGCAGATAC
CAAATACTGTTCTTCTAGTGTAGCCGTAGTTAGGCCACCACTTCAAGAACTCTGTAGCACCGCCTACATA
CCTCGCTCTGCTAATCCTGTTACCAGTGGCTGCTGCCAGTGGCGATAAGTCGTGTCTTACCGGGTTGGAC
TCAAGACGATAGTTACCGGATAAGGCGCAGCGGTCGGGCTGAACGGGGGGTTCGTGCACACAGCCCAGCT
TGGAGCGAACGACCTACACCGAACTGAGATACCTACAGCGTGAGCTATGAGAAAGCGCCACGCTTCCCGA
AGGGAGAAAGGCGGACAGGTATCCGGTAAGCGGCAGGGTCGGAACAGGAGAGCGCACGAGGGAGCTTCCA
GGGGGAAACGCCTGGTATCTTTATAGTCCTGTCGGGTTTCGCCACCTCTGACTTGAGCGTCGATTTTTGT
GATGCTCGTCAGGGGGGCGGAGCCTATGGAAAAACGCCAGCAACGCGGCCTTTTTACGGTTCCTGGCCTT
TTGCTGGCCTTTTGCTCACATGTTCTTTCCTGCGTTATCCCCTGATTCTGTGGATAACCGTATTACCGCC
TTTGAGTGAGCTGATACCGCTCGCCGCAGCCGAACGACCGAGCGCAGCGAGTCAGTGAGCGAGGAAGCGG
AAGAGCGCCCAATACGCAAACCGCCTCTCCCCGCGCGTTGGCCGATTCATTAATGCAGCTGGCACGACAG
GTTTCCCGACTGGAAAGCGGGCAGTGAGCGCAACGCAATTAATGTGAGTTAGCTCACTCATTAGGCACCC
CAGGCTTTACACTTTATGCTTCCGGCTCGTATGTTGTGTGGAATTGTGAGCGGATAACAATTTCACACAG
GAAACAGCTATGACATGATTACGAATTAA
Features (pLannotate 1.2.2; 22 found; start..end, strand, type, name):
     14..393     +  enhancer       CMV enhancer: human cytomegalovirus immediate early enhancer
    394..597     +  promoter       CMV promoter: human cytomegalovirus (CMV) immediate early promoter
    733..776     +  intron         CMV intron (fragment): modified intron A from human cytomegalovirus
    828..846     +  promoter       SP6 promoter: promoter for bacteriophage SP6 RNA polymerase
    850..887     +  CDS            IgH signal sequence (fragment): signal sequence from the mouse immunoglobulin heavy chain variable region
    939..1653    +  CDS            SiriusGFP (fragment): enhanced GFP (EGFP) derivative that exhibits robust folding and enhanced photostability (Zhong et al., 2019) mammalian codon-optimized
   1659..2201    +  CDS            HMGB1 (fragment): HMGB1_BOVIN - Also known as HMG1. Experimental evidence at protein level: Swiss-Prot protein existence level 1. In the extracellular compartment (following either active secretion or passive release)involved in regulation of the inflammatory response. Fully reduced HGMB1 (which subsequently gets oxidized after release) in association with CXCL12 mediates the recruitment of inflammatory cells during the initial phase of tissue injury; the CXCL12:HMGB1 complex triggers CXCR4 homodimerization (By similarity). Induces the migration of monocyte-derived immature dendritic cells and seems to regulate
   2340..2357    +  misc_feature   MCS (fragment): pUC18/19 multiple cloning site
   2378..2512    +  polyA_signal   SV40 poly(A) signal: SV40 polyadenylation signal
   2581..2938    +  promoter       SV40 promoter: SV40 enhancer and early promoter
   2957..3111    +  CDS            lacZα (fragment): LacZα fragment of β-galactosidase; lacZ fragment
   3117..3168    -  misc_feature   bom (fragment): basis of mobility region from pBR322
   3187..3567    +  rep_origin     M13 ori (sequence partly withheld): M13 bacteriophage origin of replication; arrow indicates direction of (+) strand synthesis
   3643..3692    -  misc_feature   bom (fragment): basis of mobility region from pBR322
   3794..3829    -  CDS            rop (fragment): Rop protein, which maintains plasmids at low copy number; rop
   3924..4028    +  promoter       AmpR promoter: bla
   4029..4889    +  CDS            AmpR: β-lactamase; bla; confers resistance to ampicillin, carbenicillin, and related antibiotics
   5060..5648    +  rep_origin     ori: high-copy-number ColE1/pMB1/pBR322/pUC origin of replication
   5831..5923    +  CDS            lacI (fragment): lac repressor; lacI; The lac repressor binds to the lac operator to inhibit transcription in E. coli. This inhibition can be relieved by adding lactose or isopropyl-β-D-thiogalactopyranoside (IPTG).
   5936..5957    +  protein_bind   CAP binding site: CAP binding activates transcription in the presence of cAMP. E. coli catabolite activator protein
   5972..6002    +  promoter       lac promoter: promoter for the E. coli lac operon
   6010..6026    +  protein_bind   lac operator: The lac repressor binds to the lac operator to inhibit transcription in E. coli. This inhibition can be relieved by adding lactose or isopropyl-β-D-thiogalactopyranoside (IPTG). lac repressor encoded by lacI
