[The description below was written by a language model from this plasmid's Addgene catalogue record and pLannotate feature annotations shown in this document.]
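Description:
pRK5_msfGFP-HMGB1-Shuffled 6 is a mammalian expression plasmid of about 6.1 kb, built on the pRK5 backbone for overexpressing a fluorescently tagged variant of human HMGB1. It is propagated in E. coli as a high-copy plasmid through a ColE1/pUC-type origin and selected with ampicillin via the β-lactamase gene and its native promoter. The backbone also carries an M13 single-strand phage origin. In addition it contains small remnants of lacZα, lacI, rop and bom sequences and a lac promoter/operator region, which are vestiges of vector ancestry rather than functional parts of the payload. No mammalian selection marker is annotated, which suggests transient transfection. An SV40 enhancer/early promoter region lies downstream of the expression cassette.

Expression is driven by the human cytomegalovirus immediate early enhancer and promoter, followed by a fragment of CMV intron A and an SP6 phage promoter that could support in vitro transcription. The short "IgH signal sequence" fragment called just upstream of the coding region probably reflects leader sequence typical of pRK5 and does not indicate a secreted product. The open reading frame begins with a GFP, which the annotation tool matched to a related EGFP derivative but which the catalogue entry identifies as monomeric superfolder GFP (msfGFP). It is fused at the N terminus of HMGB1, and the cassette ends with an SV40 polyadenylation signal.

The HMGB1 annotation covers only part of the insert, leaving an unannotated stretch before the polyadenylation signal. This is consistent with the name "Shuffled 6", which implies a scrambled segment. The record does not state which region was shuffled or how. The insert was assembled by Gibson cloning, and the associated publication concerns probing biomolecular condensate microenvironments.
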