Addgene plasmid #237654: pRK5_msfGFP-HMGB1-Shuffled 6
Purpose: For overexpression of msfGFP-HMGB1-Shuffled 6
Depositing lab: Denes Hnisz. Depositing organization: Max Planck Institute for Molecular Genetics. Publication: Probing condensate microenvironments with a micropeptide killswitch. Zhang Y, Stoppelkamp I, Fernandez-Pernas P, Allram M, Charman M, Magalhaes AP, Piedavent-Salomon M, Sommer G, Sung YC, Meyer K, Grams N, Halko E, Dongre S, Meierhofer D, Malszycki M, Ilik IA, Aktas T, Kraushar ML, Vastenhouw N, Weitzman MD, Grebien F, Niskanen H, Hnisz D. Nature. 2025 Jun 4. doi: 10.1038/s41586-025-09141-5. PubMed 40468084.
Backbone
  Vector backbone: pRK5
  Vector type: Mammalian Expression
Growth in bacteria
  Bacterial resistance: Ampicillin, 100 μg/mL
  Growth temperature: 37°C
  Growth strain: DH5alpha
  Copy number: High Copy
Gene/Insert
  Gene/Insert name: HMGB1-Shuffled 6
  Species: H. sapiens (human)
  Entrez Gene: HMGB1 (a.k.a. HMG-1, HMG1, HMG3, SBP-1)
  Tag / fusion protein: msfGFP (N terminal on insert)
  Cloning method: Gibson Cloning
Terms and licenses: Academic/Nonprofit Terms; Industry Terms: Not Available to Industry
How to cite: pRK5_msfGFP-HMGB1-Shuffled 6 was a gift from Denes Hnisz (Addgene plasmid # 237654 ; http://n2t.net/addgene:237654 ; RRID:Addgene_237654)
